Addgene plasmid #173382: RVD-TA3
Purpose: One-step assembly of custom RVD arrays to construct DdCBE, TALE, etc.
Depositing lab: Bin Shen. Depositing organization: Nanjing Medical University. Publication: Precision modeling of mitochondrial diseases in zebrafish via DdCBE-mediated mtDNA base editing. Guo J, Zhang X, Chen X, Sun H, Dai Y, Wang J, Qian X, Tan L, Lou X, Shen B. Cell Discov. 2021 Sep 3;7(1):78. doi: 10.1038/s41421-021-00307-9. PubMed 34480028.
Backbone
  Vector backbone: TetR T vector
  Vector type: Unspecified
Growth in bacteria
  Bacterial resistance: Tetracycline, 10 μg/mL
  Growth temperature: 37°C
  Growth strain: DH5alpha
  Copy number: High Copy
Gene/Insert
  Gene/Insert name: NG-NI dimer RVD at Position3
  Species: Synthetic
  Mutation: no
  Cloning method: Restriction Enzyme; 5′ cloning site Unknown (unknown if destroyed)
Terms and licenses: Academic/Nonprofit Terms; Industry Terms: Not Available to Industry
Depositor comments: RVD is inserted into TA site of TetR T vector
How to cite: RVD-TA3 was a gift from Bin Shen (Addgene plasmid # 173382 ; http://n2t.net/addgene:173382 ; RRID:Addgene_173382)
