[The description below was written by a language model from this plasmid's Addgene catalogue record and pLannotate feature annotations shown in this document.]
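Description:
RVD-TA3 is a small (about 2.6 kb) bacterial module plasmid from a library of pre-built TALE repeat units intended for one-step assembly of custom repeat-variable diresidue (RVD) arrays. It carries a synthetic two-repeat ("dimer") unit encoding the RVDs NG followed by NI, which in the standard TALE code recognise T and A respectively. The unit is designated for position 3 of an array. According to the depositor, the dimer was inserted at the TA-cloning site of a tetracycline-resistant T vector. The flanking restriction sites used to release or join it are not recorded.

The backbone is minimal. Automated annotation finds a high-copy ColE1/pUC-type origin for propagation in E. coli and a tetracycline efflux gene (TcR) driven by its native tet promoter, which is the selectable marker. It also finds a T7 promoter, plus short fragments resembling a kanamycin resistance gene and an RSF origin. These fragments are too short to be functional and are probably leftovers from vector construction. The RVD insert itself is not annotated in the feature table. It presumably lies in the unannotated region of the sequence, though the record does not give its coordinates.

The plasmid has no eukaryotic expression elements and works purely as a donor part. Combined with the library modules for the other positions, it supplies a defined segment of a DNA-binding array that is assembled into a recipient vector to build TALE-based proteins. These include DdCBEs, the TALE-guided DddA-derived cytosine base editors, which the associated publication used to edit mitochondrial DNA and model mitochondrial disease in zebrafish.
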