Features (pLannotate 1.2.2; 6 found; start..end, strand, type, name):
    342..360     +  promoter       T7 promoter: promoter for bacteriophage T7 RNA polymerase
    363..437     -  CDS            KanR (fragment): aminoglycoside phosphotransferase; aphA-3; confers resistance to kanamycin
    535..1725    -  CDS            TcR: tetracycline efflux protein; tet; confers resistance to tetracycline
   1773..1801    -  promoter       tet promoter: E. coli promoter for tetracycline efflux protein gene
   1817..1856    +  rep_origin     RSF ori (fragment): Plasmids containing the RSF 1030 origin of replication can be propagated in E. coli cells that contain additional plasmids with compatible origins.
   1928..2516    -  rep_origin     ori: high-copy-number ColE1/pMB1/pBR322/pUC origin of replication
>Addgene plasmid #173382 | RVD-TA3 | addgene full sequence | sequence record 361563 | Addgene NGS Result
CGACCAGATATGGTCTCACTACAACTTGATCTGGGGTGAGTCCGTGGGCTTGACAGAGAACTGGAAGGAG
GCGCTGAACCGTCTCAAGAGCCTGTTTGCCACCAATATTACTAGCAATCGCTACAACTTGCTCGGGCGTC
AGGCCGTGGGCTTGACAGAGAACTGGTAGAAGGCGCTGAACAGTCTCAAGAGCCTGTTTGCCACCCCCAT
TACTAGCAATCGCTACCACGAGACCAGCTTTGGTCTAGAGGAGGCATGATGATATATTTTTATCTTGTGC
AATGTAACATCAGAGATTTTGAGACACGGGCCAGAGCTGCCAGGAAACAGCTATGACCATGTAATACGAC
TCACTATAGGGGATATTTTATTTTCTCCCAATCAGGCTTGATCCCCAGTAAGTCAAAAAATAGCTCGACA
TACTGTTCTTCCCCGATCAAGGGTTGGTTTGCGCATTCACAGTTCTCCGCAAGAATTGATTGGCTCCAAT
TCTTGGAGTGGTGAATCCGTTAGCGAGGTGCCGCCGGCTTCCATTCAGGTCGAGGTGGCCCGGCTCCATG
CACCGCGACGCAACGCGGGGAGGCAGACAAGGTATAGGGCGGCGCCTACAATCCATGCCAACCCGTTCCA
TGTGCTCGCCGAGGCGGCATAAATCGCCGTGACGATCAGCGGTCCAATGATCGAAGTTAGGCTGGTAAGA
GCCGCGAGCGATCCTTGAAGCTGTCCCTGATGGTCGTCATCTACCTGCCTGGACAGCATGGCCTGCAACG
CGGGCATCCCGATGCCGCCGGAAGCGAGAAGAATCATAATGGGGAAGGCCATCCAGCCTCGCGTCGCGAA
CGCCAGCAAGACGTAGCCCAGCGCGTCGGCCGCCATGCCGGCGATAATGGCCTGCTTCTCGCCGAAACGT
TTGGTGGCGGGACCAGTGACGAAGGCTTGAGCGAGGGCGTGCAAGATTCCGAATACCGCAAGCGACAGGC
CGATCATCGTCGCGCTCCAGCGAAAGCGGTCCTCGCCGAAAATGACCCAGAGCGCTGCCGGCACCTGTCC
TACGAGTTGCATGATAAAGAAGACAGTCATAAGTGCGGCGACGATAGTCATGCCCCGCGCCCACCGGAAG
GAGCTGACTGGGTTGAAGGCTCTCAAGGGCATGGGTCGGCGCTCTCCCTTATGCGACTCCTGCATTAGGA
AGCAGCCCAGTAGTAGGTTGAGGCCGTTGAGCACCGCCGCCGCAAGGAATGGTGCATGTAAGGAGATGGC
GCCCAACAGTCCCCCGGCCACGGGGCCTGCCACCATACCCACGCCGAAACAAGCGCTCATGAGCCCGAAG
TGGCGAGCCCGATCTTCCCCATCGGTGATGTCGGCGATATAGGCGCCAGCAACCGCACCTGTGGCGCCGG
TGATGCCGGCCACGATGCGTCCGGCGTAGAGAATCCACAGGACGGGTGTGGTCGCCATGATCGCGTAGTC
GATAGTGGCTCCAAGTAGCGAAGCGAGCAGGACTGGGCGGCGGCCAAAGCGGTCGGACAGTGCTCCGAGA
ACGGGTGCGCATAGAAATTGCATCAACGCATATAGCGCTAGCAGCACGCCATAGTGACTGGCGATGCTGT
CGGAATGGACGATATCCCGCAAGAGGCCCGGCAGTACCGGCATAACCAAGCCTATGCCTACAGCATCCAG
GGTGACGGTGCCGAGGATGACGATGAGCGCATTGTTAGATTTCATACACGGTGCCTGACTGCGTTAGCAA
TTTAACTGTGATAAACTACCGCATTAAAGCTAATCGATGATAAGCTGTCAAACATGAGAATTAATTCATG
TTCTTTCCTGCGTTATCCCCTGATTCTGTGGATAACGCAGGAAAGAACATGTGAGCAAAAGGCCAGCAAA
AGGCCAGGAACCGTAAAAAGGCCGCGTTGCTGGCGTTTTTCCATAGGCTCCGCCCCCCTGACGAGCATCA
CAAAAATCGACGCTCAAGTCAGAGGTGGCGAAACCCGACAGGACTATAAAGATACCAGGCGTTTCCCCCT
GGAAGCTCCCTCGTGCGCTCTCCTGTTCCGACCCTGCCGCTTACCGGATACCTGTCCGCCTTTCTCCCTT
CGGGAAGCGTGGCGCTTTCTCATAGCTCACGCTGTAGGTATCTCAGTTCGGTGTAGGTCGTTCGCTCCAA
GCTGGGCTGTGTGCACGAACCCCCCGTTCAGCCCGACCGCTGCGCCTTATCCGGTAACTATCGTCTTGAG
TCCAACCCGGTAAGACACGACTTATCGCCACTGGCAGCAGCCACTGGTAACAGGATTAGCAGAGCGAGGT
ATGTAGGCGGTGCTACAGAGTTCTTGAAGTGGTGGCCTAACTACGGCTACACTAGAAGAACAGTATTTGG
TATCTGCGCTCTGCTGAAGCCAGTTACCTTCGGAAAAAGAGTTGGTAGCTCTTGATCCGGCAAACAAACC
ACCGCTGGTAGCGGTGGTTTTTTTGTTTGCAAGCAGCAGATTACGCGCAGAAAAAAAGGATCTCAAGAAG
ATCCTTTGATCTTTTCTACGGGGTCTGACGCTCAGTGGAACGACGCGTAACTCACGTTAAGGGATTTTGG
TCATGGGTGGCT
