>Addgene plasmid #173382 | RVD-TA3 | depositor partial sequence | sequence record 336337 | RVD flanked by two Bsa I sites
GGTCTCGTGGTAGCGATTGCTAGTAATGGGGGTGGCAAACAGGCTCTTGAGACTGTTCAGCGCCTTCTAC
CAGTTCTCTGTCAAGCCCACGGCCTGACGCCCGAGCAAGTTGTAGCGATTGCTAGTAATATTGGTGGCAA
ACAGGCTCTTGAGACGGTTCAGCGCCTCCTTCCAGTTCTCTGTCAAGCCCACGGACTCACCCCAGATCAA
GTTGTAGTGAGACC
